Addgene plasmid #172914: pGP-20XUAS-IVS-Syn21-op1-jGCaMP7c-T2A-tdTomato-p10
Purpose: Gal4 activated transgene coexpression of protein calcium sensor and tdTomato under the hsp70 promoter in D. melanogaster
Depositing lab: GENIE Project. Depositing organization: HHMI, Janelia Research Campus.
Backbone
  Vector backbone: derived from pJFRC7
  Backbone manufacturer: Gerald Rubin
  Vector type: Insect Expression
Growth in bacteria
  Bacterial resistance: Ampicillin, 100 μg/mL
  Growth temperature: 37°C
  Growth strain: NEB Stable
  Copy number: Low Copy
Gene/Insert
  Gene/Insert name: jGCaMP7c-T2A-tdTomato (alt names: jGCaMP7c-T2A-tdTomato insert; variant 1513)
  Species: Synthetic
  Insert size (bp): 2832
  Promoter: hsp70
  Tag / fusion protein: 6xHis (N terminal on insert); T2A-tdTomato (C terminal on insert)
  Cloning method: Gibson Cloning
  Sequencing primers: 5′ CTACTGAAATCTGCCAA; 3′ GGCGTTTACAGCATTT
Terms and licenses: Academic/Nonprofit Terms; Industry Terms: Not Available to Industry
How to cite: pGP-20XUAS-IVS-Syn21-op1-jGCaMP7c-T2A-tdTomato-p10 was a gift from GENIE Project (Addgene plasmid # 172914 ; http://n2t.net/addgene:172914 ; RRID:Addgene_172914)
