[The description below was written by a language model from this plasmid's Addgene catalogue record and pLannotate feature annotations shown in this document.]
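Description:
pGP-20XUAS-IVS-Syn21-op1-jGCaMP7c-T2A-tdTomato-p10 is a Drosophila melanogaster transgenesis and expression plasmid derived from the pJFRC7 backbone, about 11 kb in the sequenced record. In bacteria it is maintained through a ColE1/pUC-type origin and selected with ampicillin via the β-lactamase gene. The catalogue lists it as low copy although the annotated origin is of the high-copy class. For fly work it carries a φC31 attB site, which allows integrase-mediated insertion into a genomic attP landing site, and a mini-white gene that serves as an eye-colour marker for identifying transformants.

The expression cassette is Gal4-responsive. Four tandem blocks of 5X UAS (twenty Gal4 binding sites in all) sit upstream of the hsp70Bb promoter, which here provides the promoter that Gal4 activates. This is followed by a modified myosin heavy chain intron (the IVS). The name also indicates a Syn21 translational enhancer leader, although this is not annotated in the feature table. The 2.8 kb synthetic insert encodes the genetically encoded calcium indicator jGCaMP7c with an N-terminal 6xHis tag. The annotation software labels this reading frame by its relative, GCaMP2. It is joined through a T2A self-cleaving peptide to the red fluorescent protein tdTomato, so both proteins are produced from one transcript as separate polypeptides. The downstream region annotated as an AcMNPV P74 fragment most likely corresponds to the baculovirus p10 3′ UTR/terminator named in the title.

The construct is intended for Gal4-driven, cell-type-specific calcium imaging in flies. A calcium-insensitive red signal such as tdTomato can serve for locating expressing cells or as a ratiometric reference, though the record does not state this use.
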