Features (pLannotate 1.2.2; 16 found; start..end, strand, type, name):
     31..135     +  promoter       AmpR promoter: bla
    136..996     +  CDS            AmpR: β-lactamase; bla; confers resistance to ampicillin, carbenicillin, and related antibiotics
   1167..1755    +  rep_origin     ori: high-copy-number ColE1/pMB1/pBR322/pUC origin of replication
   1842..1911    +  protein_bind   attB: attB site for the φC31 integrase (Groth et al., 2000) phage φC31 integrase
   2127..6246    +  gene           mini-white: white; This modified version of the white gene lacks part of the first intron.
   6251..6406    +  CDS            YPB1_ECOLX (fragment): Protein predicted: Swiss-Prot protein existence level 4. From Escherichia coli.
   6488..6509    -  misc_feature   MCS (fragment): pUC18/19 multiple cloning site
   6508..6602    +  protein_bind   5X UAS: five tandem copies of the "ScaI site" 17-mer CGGAGTACTGTCCTCCG, an upstream activating sequence (UAS) that efficiently binds yeast Gal4 (Webster et al., 1988; Pfeiffer et al., 2010) GAL4
   6636..6730    +  protein_bind   5X UAS: five tandem copies of the "ScaI site" 17-mer CGGAGTACTGTCCTCCG, an upstream activating sequence (UAS) that efficiently binds yeast Gal4 (Webster et al., 1988; Pfeiffer et al., 2010) GAL4
   6764..6858    +  protein_bind   5X UAS: five tandem copies of the "ScaI site" 17-mer CGGAGTACTGTCCTCCG, an upstream activating sequence (UAS) that efficiently binds yeast Gal4 (Webster et al., 1988; Pfeiffer et al., 2010) GAL4
   6892..6986    +  protein_bind   5X UAS: five tandem copies of the "ScaI site" 17-mer CGGAGTACTGTCCTCCG, an upstream activating sequence (UAS) that efficiently binds yeast Gal4 (Webster et al., 1988; Pfeiffer et al., 2010) GAL4
   7011..7249    +  promoter       hsp70 promoter: Drosophila melanogaster hsp70Bb promoter
   7264..7330    +  intron         Mhc intron: modified Drosophila myosin heavy chain intron 16 (Pfeiffer et al., 2010)
   7363..8709    +  CDS            GCaMP2: GCaMP2 is a basic (constitutively fluorescent) green fluorescent protein published in 2006, derived from Aequorea victoria.
   8764..10188   +  CDS            tdTomato: tdTomato is a basic (constitutively fluorescent) orange fluorescent protein published in 2004, derived from Discosoma sp.. It is reported to be a somewhat slowly-maturing tandem dimer with low acid sensitivity.
  10222..10878   -  CDS            P74 (fragment): PIF0_NPVAC - Experimental evidence at protein level: Swiss-Prot protein existence level 1. Plays an essential role for oral infectivity of occlusion- derived virus (ODV) and functions also in host midgut attachment and fusion by binding to a specific host receptor. From Autographa californica nuclear polyhedrosis virus (AcMNPV).
>Addgene plasmid #172914 | pGP-20XUAS-IVS-Syn21-op1-jGCaMP7c-T2A-tdTomato-p10 | addgene full sequence | sequence record 341479 | Addgene NGS Result
GACTCAGGTGGCACTTTTCGGGGAAATGTGCGCGGAACCCCTATTTGTTTATTTTTCTAAATACATTCAA
ATATGTATCCGCTCATGAGACAATAACCCTGATAAATGCTTCAATAATATTGAAAAAGGAAGAGTATGAG
TATTCAACATTTCCGTGTCGCCCTTATTCCCTTTTTTGCGGCATTTTGCCTTCCTGTTTTTGCTCACCCA
GAAACGCTGGTGAAAGTAAAAGATGCTGAAGATCAGTTGGGTGCACGAGTGGGTTACATCGAACTGGATC
TCAACAGCGGTAAGATCCTTGAGAGTTTTCGCCCCGAAGAACGTTTTCCAATGATGAGCACTTTTAAAGT
TCTGCTATGTGGCGCGGTATTATCCCGTATTGACGCCGGGCAAGAGCAACTCGGTCGCCGCATACACTAT
TCTCAGAATGACTTGGTTGAGTACTCACCAGTCACAGAAAAGCATCTTACGGATGGCATGACAGTAAGAG
AATTATGCAGTGCTGCCATAACCATGAGTGATAACACTGCGGCCAACTTACTTCTGACAACGATCGGAGG
ACCGAAGGAGCTAACCGCTTTTTTGCACAACATGGGGGATCATGTAACTCGCCTTGATCGTTGGGAACCG
GAGCTGAATGAAGCCATACCAAACGACGAGCGTGACACCACGATGCCTGTAGCAATGGCAACAACGTTGC
GCAAACTATTAACTGGCGAACTACTTACTCTAGCTTCCCGGCAACAATTAATAGACTGGATGGAGGCGGA
TAAAGTTGCAGGACCACTTCTGCGCTCGGCCCTTCCGGCTGGCTGGTTTATTGCTGATAAATCTGGAGCC
GGTGAGCGTGGGTCTCGCGGTATCATTGCAGCACTGGGGCCAGATGGTAAGCCCTCCCGTATCGTAGTTA
TCTACACGACGGGGAGTCAGGCAACTATGGATGAACGAAATAGACAGATCGCTGAGATAGGTGCCTCACT
GATTAAGCATTGGTAACTGTCAGACCAAGTTTACTCATATATACTTTAGATTGATTTAAAACTTCATTTT
TAATTTAAAAGGATCTAGGTGAAGATCCTTTTTGATAATCTCATGACCAAAATCCCTTAACGTGAGTTTT
CGTTCCACTGAGCGTCAGACCCCGTAGAAAAGATCAAAGGATCTTCTTGAGATCCTTTTTTTCTGCGCGT
AATCTGCTGCTTGCAAACAAAAAAACCACCGCTACCAGCGGTGGTTTGTTTGCCGGATCAAGAGCTACCA
ACTCTTTTTCCGAAGGTAACTGGCTTCAGCAGAGCGCAGATACCAAATACTGTTCTTCTAGTGTAGCCGT
AGTTAGGCCACCACTTCAAGAACTCTGTAGCACCGCCTACATACCTCGCTCTGCTAATCCTGTTACCAGT
GGCTGCTGCCAGTGGCGATAAGTCGTGTCTTACCGGGTTGGACTCAAGACGATAGTTACCGGATAAGGCG
CAGCGGTCGGGCTGAACGGGGGGTTCGTGCACACAGCCCAGCTTGGAGCGAACGACCTACACCGAACTGA
GATACCTACAGCGTGAGCTATGAGAAAGCGCCACGCTTCCCGAAGGGAGAAAGGCGGACAGGTATCCGGT
AAGCGGCAGGGTCGGAACAGGAGAGCGCACGAGGGAGCTTCCAGGGGGAAACGCCTGGTATCTTTATAGT
CCTGTCGGGTTTCGCCACCTCTGACTTGAGCGTCGATTTTTGTGATGCTCGTCAGGGGGGCGGAGCCTAT
GGAAAAACGCCAGCAACGCGGCCTTTTTACGGTTCCTGGCCTTTTGCTGGCCTTTTGCTCACATGTTACC
GTCGACGATGTAGGTCACGGTCTCGAAGCCGCGGTGCGGGTGCCAGGGCGTGCCCTTGGGCTCCCCGGGC
GCGTACTCCACCTCACCCATCTGGTCCATCATGATGAACGGGTCGAGGTGGCGGTAGTTGATCCCGGCGA
ACGCGCGGCGCACCGGGAAGCCCTCGCCCTCGAAACCGCTGGGCGCGGTGGTCACGGTGAGCACGGGACG
TGCGACGGCGTCGGCGGGTGCGGATACGCGGGGCAGCGTCAGCGGGTTCTCGACGGTCACGGCGGGCATG
TCGACAAGCCGAACATATGGGCGCGCCTAGTATGTATGTAAGTTAATAAAACCCATTTTTGCGGAAAGTA
GATAAAAAAAACATTTTTTTTTTTTACTGCACTGGATATCATTGAACTTATCTGATCAGTTTTAAATTTA
CTTCGATCCAAGGGTATTTGATGTACCAGGTTCTTTCGATTACCTCTCACTCAAAATGACATTCCACTCA
AAGTCAGCGCTGTTTGCCTCCTTCTCTGTCCACAGAAATATCGCCGTCTCTTTCGCCGCTGCGTCCGCTA
TCTCTTTCGCCACCGTTTGTAGCGTTACGTAGCGTCAATGTCCGCCTTCAGTTGCATTTTGTCAGCGGTT
TCGTGACGAAGCTCCAAGCGGTTTACGCCATCAATTAAACACAAAGTGCTGTGCCAAAACTCCTCTCGCT
TCTTATTTTTGTTTGTTTTTTGAGTGATTGGGGTGGTGATTGGTTTTGGGTGGGTAAGCAGGGGAAAGTG
TGAAAAATCCCGGCAATGGGCCAAGAGGATCAGGAGCTATTAATTCGCGGAGGCAGCAAACACCCATCTG
CCGAGCATCTGAACAATGTGAGTAGTACATGTGCATACATCTTAAGTTCACTTGATCTATAGGAACTGCG
ATTGCAACATCAAATTGTCTGCGGCGTGAGAACTGCGACCCACAAAAATCCCAAACCGCAATTGCACAAA
CAAATAGTGACACGAAACAGATTATTCTGGTAGCTGTTCTCGCTATATAAGACAATTTTTGAGATCATAT
CATGATCAAGACATCTAAAGGCATTCATTTTCGACTATATTCTTTTTTACAAAAAATATAACAACCAGAT
ATTTTAAGCTGATCCTAGATGCACAAAAAATAAATAAAAGTATAAACCTACTTCGTAGGATACTTCGGGG
TACTTTTTGTTCGGGGTTAGATGAGCATAACGCTTGTAGTTGATATTTGAGATCCCCTATCATTGCAGGG
TGACAGCGGAGCGGCTTCGCAGAGCTGCATTAACCAGGGCTTCGGGCAGGCCAAAAACTACGGCACGCTC
CGGCCACCCAGTCCGCCGGAGGACTCCGGTTCAGGGAGCGGCCAACTAGCCGAGAACCTCACCTATGCCT
GGCACAATATGGACATCTTTGGGGCGGTCAATCAGCCGGGCTCCGGATGGCGGCAGCTGGTCAACCGGAC
ACGCGGACTATTCTGCAACGAGCGACACATACCGGCGCCCAGGAAACATTTGCTCAAGAACGGTGAGTTT
CTATTCGCAGTCGGCTGATCTGTGTGAAATCTTAATAAAGGGTCCAATTACCAATTTGAAACTCAGTTTG
CGGCGTGGCCTATCCGGGCGAACTTTTGGCCGTGATGGGCAGTTCCGGTGCCGGAAAGACGACCCTGCTG
AATGCCCTTGCCTTTCGATCGCCGCAGGGCATCCAAGTATCGCCATCCGGGATGCGACTGCTCAATGGCC
AACCTGTGGACGCCAAGGAGATGCAGGCCAGGTGCGCCTATGTCCAGCAGGATGACCTCTTTATCGGCTC
CCTAACGGCCAGGGAACACCTGATTTTCCAAGCCATGGTGCGGATGCCACGACATCTGACCTATCGGCAG
CGAGTGGCCCGCGTGGATCAGGTGATCCAGGAGCTTTCGCTCAGCAAATGTCAGCACACGATCATCGGTG
TGCCCGGCAGGGTGAAAGGTCTGTCCGGCGGAGAAAGGAAGCGTCTGGCATTCGCCTCCGAGGCTCTAAC
CGATCCGCCGCTTCTGATCTGCGATGAGCCCACCTCCGGACTGGACTCCTTTACCGCCCACAGCGTCGTC
CAGGTGCTGAAGAAGCTGTCGCAGAAGGGCAAGACCGTCATCCTGACCATTCATCAGCCGTCTTCCGAGC
TGTTTGAGCTCTTTGACAAGATCCTTCTGATGGCCGAGGGCAGGGTAGCTTTCTTGGGCACTCCCAGCGA
AGCCGTCGACTTCTTTTCCTAGTGAGTTCGATGTGTTTATTAAGGGTATCTAGTATTACATAACATCTCA
ACTCCTATCCAGCGTGGGTGCCCAGTGTCCTACCAACTACAATCCGGCGGACTTTTACGTACAGGTGTTG
GCCGTTGTGCCCGGACGGGAGATCGAGTCCCGTGATCGGATCGCCAAGATATGCGACAATTTTGCCATTA
GCAAAGTAGCCCGGGATATGGAGCAGTTGTTGGCCACCAAAAATCTGGAGAAGCCACTGGAGCAGCCGGA
GAATGGGTACACCTACAAGGCCACCTGGTTCATGCAGTTCCGGGCGGTCCTGTGGCGATCCTGGCTGTCG
GTGCTCAAGGAACCACTCCTCGTAAAAGTGCGACTTATTCAGACAACGGTGAGTGGTTCCAGTGGAAACA
AATGATATAACGCTTACAATTCTTGGAAACAAATTCGCTAGATTTTAGATAGAATTGCCTGATTCCACAC
CCTTCTTAGTTTTTTTCAATGAGATGTATAGTTTATAGTTTTGCAGAAGATAAATAAATTTCATTTAACT
CGCGAATATTAATGAGATGCGAGTAACATTTTAATTTGCAGATGGTTGCCATCTTGATTGGCCTCATCTT
TTTGGGCCAACAACTCACGCAAGTGGGTGTGATGAATATCAACGGAGCCATCTTCCTCTTCCTGACCAAC
ATGACCTTTCAAAACGTCTTTGCCACGATAAATGTAAGTCATGTTTAGAATACATTTGCATTTCAATAAT
TTACTAACTTTCTAATGAATCGATTCGATTTAGGTGTTCACCTCAGAGCTGCCAGTTTTTATGAGGGAGG
CCCGAAGTCGACTTTATCGCTGTGACACATACTTTCTGGGCAAAACGATTGCCGAATTGCCGCTTTTTCT
CACAGTGCCACTGGTCTTCACGGCGATTGCCTATCCGATGATCGGACTGCGGGCCGGAGTGCTGCACTTC
TTCAACTGCCTGGCGCTGGTCACTCTGGTGGCCAATGTGTCAACGTCCTTCGGATATCTAATATCCTGCG
CCAGCTCCTCGACCTCGATGGCGCTGTCTGTGGGTCCGCCGGTTATCATACCATTCCTGCTCTTTGGCGG
CTTCTTCTTGAACTCGGGCTCGGTGCCAGTATACCTCAAATGGTTGTCGTACCTCTCATGGTTCCGTTAC
GCCAACGAGGGTCTGCTGATTAACCAATGGGCGGACGTGGAGCCGGGCGAAATTAGCTGCACATCGTCGA
ACACCACGTGCCCCAGTTCGGGCAAGGTCATCCTGGAGACGCTTAACTTCTCCGCCGCCGATCTGCCGCT
GGACTACGTGGGTCTGGCCATTCTCATCGTGAGCTTCCGGGTGCTCGCATATCTGGCTCTAAGACTTCGG
GCCCGACGCAAGGAGTAGCCGACATATATCCGAAATAACTGCTTGTTTTTTTTTTTTACCATTATTACCA
TCGTGTTTACTGTTTATTGCCCCCTCAAAAAGCTAATGTAATTATATTTGTGCCAATAAAAACAAGATAT
GACCTATAGAATACAAGTATTTCCCCTTCGAACATCCCCACAAGTAGACTTTGGATTTGTCTTCTAACCA
AAAGACTTACACACCTGCATACCTTACATCAAAAACTCGTTTATCGCTACATAAAACACCGGGATATATT
TTTTATATACATACTTTTCAAATCGCGCGCCCTCTTCATAATTCACCTCCACCACACCACGTTTCGTAGT
TGCTCTTTCGCTGTCTCCCACCCGCTCTCCGCAACACATTCACCTTTTGTTCGACGACCTTGGAGCGACT
GTCGTTAGTTCCGCGCGATTCGGTTCGCTCAAATGGTTCCGAGTGGTTCATTTCGTCTCAATAGAAATTA
GTAATAAATATTTGTATGTACAATTTATTTGCTCCAATATATTTGTATATATTTCCCTCACAGCTATATT
TATTCTAATTTAATATTATGACTTTTTAAGGTAATTTTTTGTGACCTGTTCGGAGTGATTAGCGTTACAA
TTTGAACTGAAAGTGACATCCAGTGTTTGTTCCTTGTGTAGATGCATCTCAAAAAAATGGTGGGCATAAT
AGTGTTGTTTATATATATCAAAAATAACAACTATAATAATAAGAATACATTTAATTTAGAAAATGCTTGG
ATTTCACTGGAACTAGGGCGCGCCTCCGGAACATAATGGTGCAGGGCGCTGACTTCCGCGTTTCCAGACT
TTACGAAACACGGAAACCGAAGACCATTCATGTTGTTGCTCAGGTCGCAGACGTTTTGCAGCAGCAGTCG
CTTCACGTTCGCTCGCGTATCGGTGATTCATTCTGCTAACCAGTAAGGCAACCCCGCCAGCCTAGCCGGG
TCCTCAACGACAGGAGCACGATCATGCGCACCCGTGGCCAGGGCCGCAAGCTTGCATGCCTGCAGGTCGG
AGTACTGTCCTCCGAGCGGAGTACTGTCCTCCGAGCGGAGTACTGTCCTCCGAGCGGAGTACTGTCCTCC
GAGCGGAGTACTGTCCTCCGAGCGGAGACTCTAGCCCTAGGGCATGCCTGCAGGTCGGAGTACTGTCCTC
CGAGCGGAGTACTGTCCTCCGAGCGGAGTACTGTCCTCCGAGCGGAGTACTGTCCTCCGAGCGGAGTACT
GTCCTCCGAGCGGAGACTCTAGCGCTAGCGCATGCCTGCAGGTCGGAGTACTGTCCTCCGAGCGGAGTAC
TGTCCTCCGAGCGGAGTACTGTCCTCCGAGCGGAGTACTGTCCTCCGAGCGGAGTACTGTCCTCCGAGCG
GAGACTCTAGCACTAGTGCATGCCTGCAGGTCGGAGTACTGTCCTCCGAGCGGAGTACTGTCCTCCGAGC
GGAGTACTGTCCTCCGAGCGGAGTACTGTCCTCCGAGCGGAGTACTGTCCTCCGAGCGGAGACTCTAGCG
ACGTCGAGCGCCGGAGTATAAATAGAGGCGCTTCGTCTACGGAGCGACAATTCAATTCAAACAAGCAAAG
TGAACACGTCGCTAAGCGAAAGCTAAGCAAATAAACAAGCGCAGCTGAACAAGCTAAACAATCTGCAGTA
AAGTGCAAGTTAAAGTGAATCAATTAAAAGTAACCAGCAACCAAGTAAATCAACTGCAACTACTGAAATC
TGCCAAGAAGTAATTATTGAATACAAGAAGAGAACTCTGAATAGATCTAAAAGGTAGGTTCAACCACTGA
TGCCTAGGCACACCGAAACGACTAACCCTAATTCTTATCCTTTACTTCAGGCGGCCGCAACTTAAAAAAA
AAAATCAAAATGGGCTCTCATCATCACCACCACCACGGCATGGCAAGTATGACCGGAGGCCAGCAGATGG
GACGAGACCTGTACGATGACGATGACAAGGATCTGGCCACCATGGTCGATAGCTCTCGCCGCAAATGGAA
CAAGACCGGCCACGCCGTCCGGGCCATTGGACGTCTGAGCTCGCAGCCAAACGTCTACATCAAAGCGGAC
AAACAGAAGAACGGCATAAAGGCAAACTTCAAGATCCGACATAATATCGAAGATGGCGGTGTCCAATTGG
CGTACCACTACCAGCAGAACACCCCAATCGGTGATGGTCCGGTCTTGCTTCCCGATAATCATTATCTGAG
CGTCCAGTCCAAGCTGTCCAAGGATCCGAATGAGAAGAGGGACCACATGGTGCTGCTGGAGTTCGTGACC
GCCGCAGGTATAACTCTGGGCATGGATGAACTTTACAAAGGCGGGACTGGTGGCTCCATGGTTTCGAAGG
GCGAGGAGTTGTTTACCGGTGTGGTGCCCATTCTGGTCGAGCTGGATGGCGACGTGAATGGGCATAAGTT
CTCCGTTTCCGGCGAGGGTGAGGGCGACGCCACATACGGAAAGCTGACCCTGAAGTTTATTTGCACGACA
GGAAAGCTGCCGGTTCCCTGGCCGACCCTCGTAACTACGCTGACCTATGGCGTGCAGTGCTTCTCTCGGT
ACCCGGATCATATGAAGCAGCATGATTTCTTCAAATCCGCTATGCCGGAAGGTTACATCCAGGAGCGCAC
AATCTTCTTCAAAGACGATGGAAACTATAAAACCCGCGCTGAAGTGAAGTTTGAGGGAGACACACTAGTG
AATCGTATCGAATTAAAAGGAATCGATTTCAAAGAGGACGGAAATATCCTGGGACACAAGTTGGAGTATA
ACCTACCAGATCAGCTGACAGAAGAGCAAATCGCCGAGTTCAAGGAAGCCTTTTCTCTCTTCGACAAGGA
TGGCGACGGCACGATCACAACGAAGGAGCTGGGAACTGTGATGCGATCTCTCGGACAAAATCCGACTGAA
GCCGAACTACAGGATATGATTAACGAAGTGGATGCCGATGGTGACGGTACGATAGATTTCCCCGAGTTCT
TGACGATGATGGCCCGGAAGGGCTCATATAGAGATTCAGAGGAGGAGATTCGGGAGGCTTTCGGGGTGTT
TGATAAGGACGGCAATGGATACATTAGTGCTGCTGAACTGCGTCATGTTATGAATAACCTCGGAGAGAAG
CTTACCGATGAAGAGGTGGACGAAATGATCAGAGAGGCGGACATCGACGGAGATGGCCAGGTGAACTATG
AGGAATTTGTGCAGATGATGACCGCGAAGGAGGGTCGCGGATCGCTGCTGACCTGCGGCGACGTGGAGGA
AAACCCCGGCCCCGTTAGCAAGGGTGAAGAGGTGATTAAAGAATTCATGCGTTTTAAAGTACGCATGGAG
GGTAGCATGAACGGTCATGAGTTTGAGATCGAGGGCGAAGGCGAAGGTCGTCCGTACGAGGGTACGCAGA
CCGCTAAACTGAAAGTAACCAAAGGCGGTCCTCTGCCGTTCGCGTGGGACATCCTGTCCCCGCAGTTTAT
GTATGGTTCCAAGGCCTACGTCAAACACCCAGCCGATATCCCGGACTACAAGAAGCTGTCTTTCCCGGAG
GGTTTCAAGTGGGAGCGTGTAATGAACTTTGAGGACGGTGGCCTGGTTACCGTCACCCAGGATAGCTCTC
TGCAAGATGGCACCCTGATCTACAAGGTGAAGATGCGTGGTACGAACTTTCCGCCGGATGGCCCGGTGAT
GCAGAAAAAGACGATGGGATGGGAAGCATCTACCGAGCGCCTGTATCCGCGTGACGGTGTTCTGAAAGGT
GAGATCCACCAGGCGCTGAAACTGAAGGACGGCGGTCACTACCTGGTTGAATTTAAGACGATCTATATGG
CTAAAAAGCCGGTTCAACTGCCAGGTTACTACTACGTGGACACCAAACTGGATATCACGTCTCACAACGA
AGATTATACCATCGTCGAACAGTATGAACGTAGCGAGGGCCGTCACCACCTGTTCCTGGGCCACGGTACT
GGTTCTACGGGTTCTGGTTCCTCTGGCACTGCGTCTTCCGAAGACAACAACATGGCGGTGATCAAAGAGT
TCATGAGGTTCAAAGTACGTATGGAAGGTTCTATGAACGGCCATGAGTTCGAGATTGAAGGTGAGGGCGA
GGGTCGCCCATACGAGGGCACTCAGACCGCAAAGCTGAAAGTTACCAAAGGTGGCCCACTGCCTTTTGCG
TGGGATATCCTGTCTCCGCAGTTCATGTACGGTTCCAAAGCCTACGTAAAACACCCGGCAGACATCCCGG
ATTACAAAAAGCTGTCCTTCCCAGAGGGCTTCAAATGGGAACGTGTTATGAATTTCGAAGATGGCGGCCT
GGTCACTGTTACGCAGGACAGCAGCCTGCAAGACGGTACTCTGATTTACAAAGTGAAAATGCGTGGCACT
AACTTCCCGCCTGACGGTCCAGTAATGCAGAAGAAAACTATGGGCTGGGAAGCTAGCACCGAACGTCTGT
ACCCGCGCGACGGTGTGCTGAAAGGCGAGATTCACCAGGCCCTGAAGCTGAAGGATGGTGGTCACTATCT
GGTTGAGTTCAAAACTATCTACATGGCAAAAAAGCCTGTACAACTGCCGGGCTATTACTACGTTGACACT
AAACTGGACATCACCTCCCACAACGAGGATTATACTATTGTTGAACAGTACGAGCGTTCTGAAGGTCGCC
ATCATCTGTTTCTGTATGGTATGGACGAACTGTATAAATAAGGTGTACAAATCTAGAATGAATCGTTTTT
AAAATAACAAATCAATTGTTTTATAATATTCGTACGATTCTTTGATTATGTAATAAAATGTGATCATTAG
GAAGATTACGAAAAATATAAAAAATATGAGTTCTGTGTGTATAACAAATGCTGTAAACGCCACAATTGTG
TTTGTTGCAAATAAACCCATGATTATTTGATTAAAATTGTTGTTTTCTTTGTTCATAGACAATAGTGTGT
TTTGCCTAAACGTGTACTGCATAAACTCCATGCGAGTGTATAGCGAGCTAGTGGCTAACGCTTGCCCCAC
CAAAGTAGATTCGTCAAAATCCTCAATTTCATCACCCTCCTCCAAGTTTAACATTTGGCCGTCGGAATTA
ACTTCTAAAGATGCCACATAATCTAATAAATGAAATAGAGATTCAAACGTGGCGTCATCGTCCGTTTCGA
CCATTTCCGAAAAGAACTCGGGCATAAACTCTATGATTTCTCTGGACGTGGTGTTGTCGAAACTCTCAAA
GTACGCAGTCAGGAACGTGCGCGACATGTCGTCGGGAAACTCGCGCGGAAACATGTTGTTGTAACCGAAC
GGGTCCCATAGCGCCAAAACCAAATCTGCCAGCGTCAATAGAATGAGCACGATGCCGACAATGGAGCTGG
CTTGGATAGCGATTCGAGTTAACGGCCGGCCGTTTAAACGAATTCTTGAAGACGAAAGGGCCTCGTGATA
CGCCTATTTTTATAGGTTAATGTCATGATAATAATGGTTTCTTA
